Addgene plasmid #103915: DLG1_PDZ_1
Purpose: Protein expression and purification of DLG1 PDZ1 domain
Depositing lab: Sachdev Sidhu. Depositing organization: University of Toronto. Publication: A specificity map for the PDZ domain family. Tonikian R, Zhang Y, Sazinsky SL, Currell B, Yeh JH, Reva B, Held HA, Appleton BA, Evangelista M, Wu Y, Xin X, Chan AC, Seshagiri S, Lasky LA, Sander C, Boone C, Bader GD, Sidhu SS. PLoS Biol. 2008 Sep 30;6(9):e239. doi: 10.1371/journal.pbio.0060239. PubMed 18828675.
Backbone
  Vector backbone: pGEX-6P-1
  Backbone size w/o insert (bp): 4984
  Vector type: Bacterial Expression
Growth in bacteria
  Bacterial resistance: Ampicillin, 100 μg/mL
  Growth temperature: 37°C
  Growth strain: DH5alpha
  Copy number: Unknown
Gene/Insert
  Gene/Insert name: DLG1 (alt name: DLG1 PDZ1)
  Species: H. sapiens (human)
  Entrez Gene: DLG1 (a.k.a. DLGH1, SAP-97, SAP97, hdlg)
  Promoter: tac
  Tag / fusion protein: GST (N terminal on backbone)
  Cloning method: Restriction Enzyme; 5′ cloning site unknown (unknown if destroyed); 3′ cloning site unknown (unknown if destroyed)
  Sequencing primers: 5′ pGEX Fwd
Terms and licenses: Academic/Nonprofit Terms; Industry Terms: Not Available to Industry
How to cite: DLG1_PDZ_1 was a gift from Sachdev Sidhu (Addgene plasmid # 103915 ; http://n2t.net/addgene:103915 ; RRID:Addgene_103915)
