[The description below was written by a language model from this plasmid's Addgene catalogue record and pLannotate feature annotations shown in this document.]
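Description:
DLG1_PDZ_1 is a bacterial expression plasmid built on the pGEX-6P-1 backbone for producing and purifying the first PDZ domain of human DLG1 (also known as SAP97 or hdlg) as a glutathione S-transferase fusion. The sequenced record is 5,307 nt. It replicates in E. coli from a ColE1/pMB1-type origin and is selected with ampicillin through the bla (β-lactamase) gene and its own promoter. Short remnants of the pBR322 rop and bom regions, a lac promoter/lacZα segment and a small E. coli yciV-like fragment are also annotated, and these appear to be backbone carry-over rather than functional payload.

The expression cassette starts with the hybrid tac promoter followed by a lac operator. A lacI gene carried on the plasmid supplies lac repressor, so transcription stays off until it is induced with IPTG or lactose. Downstream is the Schistosoma japonicum GST coding sequence, which provides the N-terminal tag for glutathione affinity purification. After a short linker comes an insert of roughly 270 bp. The automated annotation labels this insert as a fragment of mouse Synj2bp, whereas the catalogue entry states it is human DLG1 PDZ1. Synj2bp is itself a PDZ-domain protein, so the label may simply reflect a homology-based match to a related PDZ fold, but the record does not resolve the discrepancy. The restriction sites used for cloning are not recorded.

The stated purpose is expression and purification of the isolated PDZ domain, and the associated publication describes mapping binding specificity across the PDZ domain family.
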