Features (pLannotate 1.2.2; 17 found; start..end, strand, type, name):
      1..29      +  promoter       tac promoter: strong E. coli promoter; hybrid between the trp and lac UV5 promoters
     37..53      +  protein_bind   lac operator: The lac repressor binds to the lac operator to inhibit transcription in E. coli. This inhibition can be relieved by adding lactose or isopropyl-β-D-thiogalactopyranoside (IPTG). lac repressor encoded by lacI
     76..729     +  CDS            GST26_SCHJA: Experimental evidence at protein level: Swiss-Prot protein existence level 1. GST isoenzymes appear to play a central role in the parasite detoxification system. Other functions are also suspected including a role in increasing the solubility of haematin in the parasite gut. From Schistosoma japonicum (Blood fluke).
    814..1086    +  CDS            Synj2bp (fragment): SYJ2B_MOUSE - Also known as Arip2 From Mus musculus (Mouse).
   1142..1181    +  CDS            rop (fragment): Rop protein, which maintains plasmids at low copy number; rop
   1283..1323    +  misc_feature   bom (fragment): basis of mobility region from pBR322
   1428..1532    +  promoter       AmpR promoter: bla
   1533..2393    +  CDS            AmpR: β-lactamase; bla; confers resistance to ampicillin, carbenicillin, and related antibiotics
   2564..3152    +  rep_origin     ori: high-copy-number ColE1/pMB1/pBR322/pUC origin of replication
   3338..3389    -  misc_feature   bom (fragment): basis of mobility region from pBR322
   3396..3473    +  promoter       lacI promoter: lacI
   3474..4556    +  CDS            lacI: lac repressor; lacI; The lac repressor binds to the lac operator to inhibit transcription in E. coli. This inhibition can be relieved by adding lactose or isopropyl-β-D-thiogalactopyranoside (IPTG).
   4569..4590    +  protein_bind   CAP binding site: CAP binding activates transcription in the presence of cAMP. E. coli catabolite activator protein
   4605..4635    +  promoter       lac promoter: promoter for the E. coli lac operon
   4643..4659    +  protein_bind   lac operator: The lac repressor binds to the lac operator to inhibit transcription in E. coli. This inhibition can be relieved by adding lactose or isopropyl-β-D-thiogalactopyranoside (IPTG). lac repressor encoded by lacI
   4679..4852    +  CDS            lacZα: LacZα fragment of β-galactosidase; lacZ fragment
   5116..5232    -  CDS            yciV (fragment): RNAAM_ECOLI - Also known as trpH From Escherichia coli (strain K12).
>Addgene plasmid #103915 | DLG1_PDZ_1 | addgene full sequence | sequence record 199977 | Addgene NGS Result
TTGACAATTAATCATCGGCTCGTATAATGTGTGGAATTGTGAGCGGATAACAATTTCACACAGGAAACAG
TATTCATGTCCCCTATACTAGGTTATTGGAAAATTAAGGGCCTTGTGCAACCCACTCGACTTCTTTTGGA
ATATCTTGAAGAAAAATATGAAGAGCATTTGTATGAGCGCGATGAAGGTGATAAATGGCGAAACAAAAAG
TTTGAATTGGGTTTGGAGTTTCCCAATCTTCCTTATTATATTGATGGTGATGTTAAATTAACACAGTCTA
TGGCCATCATACGTTATATAGCTGACAAGCACAACATGTTGGGTGGTTGTCCAAAAGAGCGTGCAGAGAT
TTCAATGCTTGAAGGAGCGGTTTTGGATATTAGATACGGTGTTTCGAGAATTGCATATAGTAAAGACTTT
GAAACTCTCAAAGTTGATTTTCTTAGCAAGCTACCTGAAATGCTGAAAATGTTCGAAGATCGTTTATGTC
ATAAAACATATTTAAATGGTGATCATGTAACCCATCCTGACTTCATGTTGTATGACGCTCTTGATGTTGT
TTTATACATGGACCCAATGTGCCTGGATGCGTTCCCAAAATTAGTTTGTTTTAAAAAACGTATTGAAGCT
ATCCCACAAATTGATAAGTACTTGAAATCCAGCAAGTATATAGCATGGCCTTTGCAGGGCTGGCAAGCCA
CGTTTGGTGGTGGCGACCATCCTCCAAAATCGGATCTGGAAGTTCTGTTCCAGGGGCCCCTGGGATCCGA
AACACCAACTTACGTTAATGGCACAGATGCAGATTATGAATATGAAGAAATCACACTTGAAAGGGGAAAT
TCAGGGCTTGGTTTCAGCATTGCAGGAGGTACGGACAACCCACACATTGGAGATGACTCAAGTATTTTCA
TTACCAAAATTATCACAGGGGGAGCAGCCGCCCAAGATGGAAGATTGCGGGTCAATGACTGTATATTACG
AGTAAATGAAGTAGATGTTCGTGATGTAACACATAGCAAAGCAGTTGAAGCGTTGAAAGAAGCAGGGTCT
ATTGTACGCTTGTATGTAAAAAGAAGGAAACCAGTGTCAGAAAAAATAATGTGAGTCGACTCGAGCGGCC
GCATCGTGACTGACTGACGATCTGCCTCGCGCGTTTCGGTGATGACGGTGAAAACCTCTGACACATGCAG
CTCCCGGAGACGGTCACAGCTTGTCTGTAAGCGGATGCCGGGAGCAGACAAGCCCGTCAGGGCGCGTCAG
CGGGTGTTGGCGGGTGTCGGGGCGCAGCCATGACCCAGTCACGTAGCGATAGCGGAGTGTATAATTCTTG
AAGACGAAAGGGCCTCGTGATACGCCTATTTTTATAGGTTAATGTCATGATAATAATGGTTTCTTAGACG
TCAGGTGGCACTTTTCGGGGAAATGTGCGCGGAACCCCTATTTGTTTATTTTTCTAAATACATTCAAATA
TGTATCCGCTCATGAGACAATAACCCTGATAAATGCTTCAATAATATTGAAAAAGGAAGAGTATGAGTAT
TCAACATTTCCGTGTCGCCCTTATTCCCTTTTTTGCGGCATTTTGCCTTCCTGTTTTTGCTCACCCAGAA
ACGCTGGTGAAAGTAAAAGATGCTGAAGATCAGTTGGGTGCACGAGTGGGTTACATCGAACTGGATCTCA
ACAGCGGTAAGATCCTTGAGAGTTTTCGCCCCGAAGAACGTTTTCCAATGATGAGCACTTTTAAAGTTCT
GCTATGTGGCGCGGTATTATCCCGTGTTGACGCCGGGCAAGAGCAACTCGGTCGCCGCATACACTATTCT
CAGAATGACTTGGTTGAGTACTCACCAGTCACAGAAAAGCATCTTACGGATGGCATGACAGTAAGAGAAT
TATGCAGTGCTGCCATAACCATGAGTGATAACACTGCGGCCAACTTACTTCTGACAACGATCGGAGGACC
GAAGGAGCTAACCGCTTTTTTGCACAACATGGGGGATCATGTAACTCGCCTTGATCGTTGGGAACCGGAG
CTGAATGAAGCCATACCAAACGACGAGCGTGACACCACGATGCCTGCAGCAATGGCAACAACGTTGCGCA
AACTATTAACTGGCGAACTACTTACTCTAGCTTCCCGGCAACAATTAATAGACTGGATGGAGGCGGATAA
AGTTGCAGGACCACTTCTGCGCTCGGCCCTTCCGGCTGGCTGGTTTATTGCTGATAAATCTGGAGCCGGT
GAGCGTGGGTCTCGCGGTATCATTGCAGCACTGGGGCCAGATGGTAAGCCCTCCCGTATCGTAGTTATCT
ACACGACGGGGAGTCAGGCAACTATGGATGAACGAAATAGACAGATCGCTGAGATAGGTGCCTCACTGAT
TAAGCATTGGTAACTGTCAGACCAAGTTTACTCATATATACTTTAGATTGATTTAAAACTTCATTTTTAA
TTTAAAAGGATCTAGGTGAAGATCCTTTTTGATAATCTCATGACCAAAATCCCTTAACGTGAGTTTTCGT
TCCACTGAGCGTCAGACCCCGTAGAAAAGATCAAAGGATCTTCTTGAGATCCTTTTTTTCTGCGCGTAAT
CTGCTGCTTGCAAACAAAAAAACCACCGCTACCAGCGGTGGTTTGTTTGCCGGATCAAGAGCTACCAACT
CTTTTTCCGAAGGTAACTGGCTTCAGCAGAGCGCAGATACCAAATACTGTCCTTCTAGTGTAGCCGTAGT
TAGGCCACCACTTCAAGAACTCTGTAGCACCGCCTACATACCTCGCTCTGCTAATCCTGTTACCAGTGGC
TGCTGCCAGTGGCGATAAGTCGTGTCTTACCGGGTTGGACTCAAGACGATAGTTACCGGATAAGGCGCAG
CGGTCGGGCTGAACGGGGGGTTCGTGCACACAGCCCAGCTTGGAGCGAACGACCTACACCGAACTGAGAT
ACCTACAGCGTGAGCTATGAGAAAGCGCCACGCTTCCCGAAGGGAGAAAGGCGGACAGGTATCCGGTAAG
CGGCAGGGTCGGAACAGGAGAGCGCACGAGGGAGCTTCCAGGGGGAAACGCCTGGTATCTTTATAGTCCT
GTCGGGTTTCGCCACCTCTGACTTGAGCGTCGATTTTTGTGATGCTCGTCAGGGGGGCGGAGCCTATGGA
AAAACGCCAGCAACGCGGCCTTTTTACGGTTCCTGGCCTTTTGCTGGCCTTTTGCTCACATGTTCTTTCC
TGCGTTATCCCCTGATTCTGTGGATAACCGTATTACCGCCTTTGAGTGAGCTGATACCGCTCGCCGCAGC
CGAACGACCGAGCGCAGCGAGTCAGTGAGCGAGGAAGCGGAAGAGCGCCTGATGCGGTATTTTCTCCTTA
CGCATCTGTGCGGTATTTCACACCGCATAAATTCCGACACCATCGAATGGCGCAAAACCTTTCGCGGTAT
GGCATGATAGCGCCCGGAAGAGAGTCAATTCAGGGTGGTGAATGTGAAACCAGTAACGTTATACGATGTC
GCAGAGTATGCCGGTGTCTCTTATCAGACCGTTTCCCGCGTGGTGAACCAGGCCAGCCACGTTTCTGCGA
AAACGCGGGAAAAAGTGGAAGCGGCGATGGCGGAGCTGAATTACATTCCCAACCGCGTGGCACAACAACT
GGCGGGCAAACAGTCGTTGCTGATTGGCGTTGCCACCTCCAGTCTGGCCCTGCACGCGCCGTCGCAAATT
GTCGCGGCGATTAAATCTCGCGCCGATCAACTGGGTGCCAGCGTGGTGGTGTCGATGGTAGAACGAAGCG
GCGTCGAAGCCTGTAAAGCGGCGGTGCACAATCTTCTCGCGCAACGCGTCAGTGGGCTGATCATTAACTA
TCCGCTGGATGACCAGGATGCCATTGCTGTGGAAGCTGCCTGCACTAATGTTCCGGCGTTATTTCTTGAT
GTCTCTGACCAGACACCCATCAACAGTATTATTTTCTCCCATGAAGACGGTACGCGACTGGGCGTGGAGC
ATCTGGTCGCATTGGGTCACCAGCAAATCGCGCTGTTAGCGGGCCCATTAAGTTCTGTCTCGGCGCGTCT
GCGTCTGGCTGGCTGGCATAAATATCTCACTCGCAATCAAATTCAGCCGATAGCGGAACGGGAAGGCGAC
TGGAGTGCCATGTCCGGTTTTCAACAAACCATGCAAATGCTGAATGAGGGCATCGTTCCCACTGCGATGC
TGGTTGCCAACGATCAGATGGCGCTGGGCGCAATGCGCGCCATTACCGAGTCCGGGCTGCGCGTTGGTGC
GGATATCTCGGTAGTGGGATACGACGATACCGAAGACAGCTCATGTTATATCCCGCCGTTAACCACCATC
AAACAGGATTTTCGCCTGCTGGGGCAAACCAGCGTGGACCGCTTGCTGCAACTCTCTCAGGGCCAGGCGG
TGAAGGGCAATCAGCTGTTGCCCGTCTCACTGGTGAAAAGAAAAACCACGCTAGCGCCCAATACGCAAAC
CGCCTCTCCCCGCGCGTTGGCCGATTCATTAATGCAGCTGGCACGACAGGTTTCCCGACTGGAAAGCGGG
CAGTGAGCGCAACGCAATTAATGTAAGTTAGCTCACTCATTAGGCACCCCAGGCTTTACACTTTATGCTT
CCGGCTCGTATGTTGTGTGGAATTGTGAGCGGATAACAATTTCACACAGGAAACAGCTATGACCATGATT
ACGGATTCACTGGCCGTCGTTTTACAACGTCGTGACTGGGAAAACCCTGGCGTTACCCAACTTAATCGCC
TTGCAGCACATCCCCCTTTCGCCAGCTGGCGTAATAGCGAAGAGGCCCGCACCGATCGCCCTTCCCAACA
GTTGCGCAGCCTGAATGGCGAATGGCGCTTTGCCTGGTTTCCGGCACCAGAAGCGGTGCCGGAAAGCTGG
CTGGAGTGCGATCTTCCTGAGGCCGATACTGTCGTCGTCCCCTCAAACTGGCAGATGCACGGTTACGATG
CGCCCATCTACACCAACGTGACCTATCCCATTACGGTCAATCCGCCGTTTGTTCCCACGGAGAATCCGAC
GGGTTGTTACTCGCTCACATTTAATGTTGATGAAAGCTGGCTACAGGAAGGCCAGACGCGAATTATTTTT
GATGGCGTTGGAATTAGCTTATCGACTGCACGGTGCACCAATGCTTCTGGCGTCAGGCAGCCATCGGAAG
CTGTGGTATGGCTGTGCAGGTCGTAAATCACTGCATAATTCGTGTCGCTCAAGGCGCACTCCCGTTCTGG
ATAATGTTTTTTGCGCCGACATCATAACGGTTCTGGCAAATATTCTGAAATGAGCTG
